Addgene plasmid #247760: pcDNA3.1_ECFP
Purpose: mammalian expression of ECFP
Depositing lab: Alan Ashworth. Depositing organization: University of California, San Francisco (UCSF). Publication: An engineered cysteine sensor optimized for high-throughput screening identifies regulators of intracellular thiol levels. Abrams RPM, Donahue RG, Ma J, Mao Y, Diolaiti ME, Ashworth A. Cell Chem Biol. 2025 Nov 10:S2451-9456(25)00343-5. doi: 10.1016/j.chembiol.2025.10.006. PubMed 41218609.
Backbone
  Vector backbone: pcDNA3.1
  Backbone manufacturer: Invitrogen
  Backbone size w/o insert (bp): 5428
  Total vector size (bp): 6093
  Vector type: Mammalian Expression
Growth in bacteria
  Bacterial resistance: Ampicillin, 100 μg/mL
  Growth temperature: 37°C
  Growth strain: DH5alpha
  Copy number: High Copy
Gene/Insert
  Gene/Insert name: ECFP
  Insert size (bp): 720
Terms and licenses: Academic/Nonprofit Terms; Industry Terms: Not Available to Industry
How to cite: pcDNA3.1_ECFP was a gift from Alan Ashworth (Addgene plasmid # 247760 ; http://n2t.net/addgene:247760 ; RRID:Addgene_247760)
