[The description below was written by a language model from this plasmid's Addgene catalogue record and pLannotate feature annotations shown in this document.]
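Description:
pcDNA3.1_ECFP is a mammalian expression plasmid built on the Invitrogen pcDNA3.1 backbone and carrying the coding sequence for enhanced cyan fluorescent protein (ECFP), a constitutively fluorescent Aequorea victoria GFP derivative. The catalogue lists a total size of about 6.1 kb with a roughly 720 bp insert, consistent with the full sequenced record. In bacteria the plasmid is maintained at high copy number through a ColE1/pUC-type origin and selected with ampicillin via the β-lactamase gene and its own promoter. An f1 phage origin is also present, which in principle allows single-stranded DNA production.

The ECFP open reading frame sits downstream of the human cytomegalovirus immediate-early enhancer and promoter, which drive strong constitutive transcription in most mammalian cell lines, and is followed by the bovine growth hormone polyadenylation signal. A T7 promoter lies between the CMV promoter and the insert, offering an option for in vitro transcription or a sequencing priming site. No fusion tags or targeting signals are annotated on ECFP, so it appears to be expressed as the unfused protein. A second cassette, made up of the SV40 enhancer/early promoter, the neomycin phosphotransferase gene and the SV40 poly(A) signal, allows G418 selection of stably transfected mammalian cells. Several short annotated fragments (bom, truncated HIV-1 LTR, ble, lacI, and the lac promoter/operator region) are most likely backbone remnants or partial similarity matches rather than functional parts.

The stated purpose is simply mammalian expression of ECFP. The plasmid was deposited with a study on an engineered fluorescent cysteine sensor, but the record does not state its specific role in that work.
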