Features (pLannotate 1.2.2; 20 found; start..end, strand, type, name):
     28..80      -  misc_feature   bom (fragment): basis of mobility region from pBR322
    235..614     +  enhancer       CMV enhancer: human cytomegalovirus immediate early enhancer
    615..818     +  promoter       CMV promoter: human cytomegalovirus (CMV) immediate early promoter
    814..847     +  LTR            5' LTR (truncated) (fragment): truncated 5' long terminal repeat (LTR) from HIV-1
    863..881     +  promoter       T7 promoter: promoter for bacteriophage T7 RNA polymerase
    923..1639    +  CDS            ECFP: ECFP is a basic (constitutively fluorescent) cyan fluorescent protein published in 1996, derived from Aequorea victoria. It has low acid sensitivity.
   1693..1917    +  polyA_signal   bGH poly(A) signal: bovine growth hormone polyadenylation signal
   1921..1942    +  promoter       SV40 promoter (fragment): SV40 enhancer and early promoter
   1963..2391    +  rep_origin     f1 ori (sequence partly withheld): f1 bacteriophage origin of replication; arrow indicates direction of (+) strand synthesis
   2405..2734    +  promoter       SV40 promoter: SV40 enhancer and early promoter
   2801..3592    +  CDS            neo: KKA2_KLEPN - Also known as kan, nptII. Experimental evidence at protein level: Swiss-Prot protein existence level 1. Resistance to kanamycin, neomycin, paromomycin, ribostamycin, butirosin and gentamicin B. From Klebsiella pneumoniae.
   3616..3774    +  CDS            ble (fragment): BLE_KLEPN - Experimental evidence at protein level: Swiss-Prot protein existence level 1. Binding protein with a strong affinity to the bleomycin family of antibiotics. Binds to CL990; an antimitotic-antibiotic compound. From Klebsiella pneumoniae.
   3769..3890    +  polyA_signal   SV40 poly(A) signal: SV40 polyadenylation signal
   3963..3979    -  protein_bind   lac operator: The lac repressor binds to the lac operator to inhibit transcription in E. coli. This inhibition can be relieved by adding lactose or isopropyl-β-D-thiogalactopyranoside (IPTG). lac repressor encoded by lacI
   3987..4017    -  promoter       lac promoter: promoter for the E. coli lac operon
   4032..4053    -  protein_bind   CAP binding site: CAP binding activates transcription in the presence of cAMP. E. coli catabolite activator protein
   4066..4158    -  CDS            lacI (fragment): lac repressor; lacI; The lac repressor binds to the lac operator to inhibit transcription in E. coli. This inhibition can be relieved by adding lactose or isopropyl-β-D-thiogalactopyranoside (IPTG).
   4341..4929    -  rep_origin     ori: high-copy-number ColE1/pMB1/pBR322/pUC origin of replication
   5100..5960    -  CDS            AmpR: β-lactamase; bla; confers resistance to ampicillin, carbenicillin, and related antibiotics
   5961..6065    -  promoter       AmpR promoter: bla
>Addgene plasmid #247760 | pcDNA3.1_ECFP | addgene full sequence | sequence record 492574 | Addgene NGS Result
GACGGATCGGGAGATCTCCCGATCCCCTATGGTGCACTCTCAGTACAATCTGCTCTGATGCCGCATAGTT
AAGCCAGTATCTGCTCCCTGCTTGTGTGTTGGAGGTCGCTGAGTAGTGCGCGAGCAAAATTTAAGCTACA
ACAAGGCAAGGCTTGACCGACAATTGCATGAAGAATCTGCTTAGGGTTAGGCGTTTTGCGCTGCTTCGCG
ATGTACGGGCCAGATATACGCGTTGACATTGATTATTGACTAGTTATTAATAGTAATCAATTACGGGGTC
ATTAGTTCATAGCCCATATATGGAGTTCCGCGTTACATAACTTACGGTAAATGGCCCGCCTGGCTGACCG
CCCAACGACCCCCGCCCATTGACGTCAATAATGACGTATGTTCCCATAGTAACGCCAATAGGGACTTTCC
ATTGACGTCAATGGGTGGAGTATTTACGGTAAACTGCCCACTTGGCAGTACATCAAGTGTATCATATGCC
AAGTACGCCCCCTATTGACGTCAATGACGGTAAATGGCCCGCCTGGCATTATGCCCAGTACATGACCTTA
TGGGACTTTCCTACTTGGCAGTACATCTACGTATTAGTCATCGCTATTACCATGGTGATGCGGTTTTGGC
AGTACATCAATGGGCGTGGATAGCGGTTTGACTCACGGGGATTTCCAAGTCTCCACCCCATTGACGTCAA
TGGGAGTTTGTTTTGGCACCAAAATCAACGGGACTTTCCAAAATGTCGTAACAACTCCGCCCCATTGACG
CAAATGGGCGGTAGGCGTGTACGGTGGGAGGTCTATATAAGCAGAGCTCTCTGGCTAACTAGAGAACCCA
CTGCTTACTGGCTTATCGAAATTAATACGACTCACTATAGGGAGACCCAAGCTGGCTAGCGTTTAAACTT
AAGCTTGCCACCATGGTTTCCAAGGGCGAAGAACTGTTCACCGGCGTGGTGCCCATTCTGGTGGAACTGG
ACGGGGATGTGAACGGCCACAAGTTTAGCGTTAGCGGCGAAGGCGAAGGGGATGCCACATACGGAAAGCT
GACCCTGAAGTTCATCTGCACCACCGGCAAGCTGCCTGTGCCTTGGCCTACACTGGTCACCACACTGACA
TGGGGCGTGCAGTGCTTCAGCAGATACCCCGACCATATGAAGCAGCACGACTTCTTCAAGAGCGCCATGC
CTGAGGGCTACGTGCAAGAGCGGACCATCTTCTTTAAGGACGACGGCAACTACAAGACCAGGGCCGAAGT
GAAGTTCGAGGGCGACACCCTGGTCAACCGGATCGAGCTGAAGGGCATCGACTTCAAAGAGGACGGCAAC
ATCCTGGGCCACAAGCTCGAGTACAACTACATCAGCCACAACGTGTACATCACCGCCGACAAGCAGAAGA
ACGGCATCAAGGCCAACTTCAAGATCCGGCACAACATCGAGGACGGCTCTGTGCAGCTGGCCGATCACTA
CCAGCAGAACACACCCATCGGAGATGGCCCTGTGCTGCTGCCCGATAACCACTACCTGAGCACACAGAGC
GCCCTGAGCAAGGACCCCAACGAGAAGAGGGATCACATGGTGCTGCTGGAATTCGTGACCGCCGCTGGCA
TCACACTCGGCATGGACGAACTGTACAAATGAGCGGCCGCTCGAGTCTAGAGGGCCCGTTTAAACCCGCT
GATCAGCCTCGACTGTGCCTTCTAGTTGCCAGCCATCTGTTGTTTGCCCCTCCCCCGTGCCTTCCTTGAC
CCTGGAAGGTGCCACTCCCACTGTCCTTTCCTAATAAAATGAGGAAATTGCATCGCATTGTCTGAGTAGG
TGTCATTCTATTCTGGGGGGTGGGGTGGGGCAGGACAGCAAGGGGGAGGATTGGGAAGACAATAGCAGGC
ATGCTGGGGATGCGGTGGGCTCTATGGCTTCTGAGGCGGAAAGAACCAGCTGGGGCTCTAGGGGGTATCC
CC
[124 nt withheld, positions 1963-2086]
C
[91 nt withheld, positions 2088-2178]
A
[49 nt withheld, positions 2180-2228]
CCTTTGACGTTGGAGTCCACGTTCTTT
[37 nt withheld, positions 2256-2292]
ACCCTATCTCGGTCTATTCTTTTGATTTATAAGGGATTTTGCCGATTTCGGCCTATTGGTTAAAAAATGA
GCTGATTTAACAAAAATTTAACGCGAATTAATTCTGTGGAATGTGTGTCAGTTAGGGTGTGGAAAGTCCC
CAGGCTCCCCAGCAGGCAGAAGTATGCAAAGCATGCATCTCAATTAGTCAGCAACCAGGTGTGGAAAGTC
CCCAGGCTCCCCAGCAGGCAGAAGTATGCAAAGCATGCATCTCAATTAGTCAGCAACCATAGTCCCGCCC
CTAACTCCGCCCATCCCGCCCCTAACTCCGCCCAGTTCCGCCCATTCTCCGCCCCATGGCTGACTAATTT
TTTTTATTTATGCAGAGGCCGAGGCCGCCTCTGCCTCTGAGCTATTCCAGAAGTAGTGAGGAGGCTTTTT
TGGAGGCCTAGGCTTTTGCAAAAAGCTCCCGGGAGCTTGTATATCCATTTTCGGATCTGATCAAGAGACA
GGATGAGGATCGTTTCGCATGATTGAACAAGATGGATTGCACGCAGGTTCTCCGGCCGCTTGGGTGGAGA
GGCTATTCGGCTATGACTGGGCACAACAGACAATCGGCTGCTCTGATGCCGCCGTGTTCCGGCTGTCAGC
GCAGGGGCGCCCGGTTCTTTTTGTCAAGACCGACCTGTCCGGTGCCCTGAATGAACTGCAGGACGAGGCA
GCGCGGCTATCGTGGCTGGCCACGACGGGCGTTCCTTGCGCAGCTGTGCTCGACGTTGTCACTGAAGCGG
GAAGGGACTGGCTGCTATTGGGCGAAGTGCCGGGGCAGGATCTCCTGTCATCTCACCTTGCTCCTGCCGA
GAAAGTATCCATCATGGCTGATGCAATGCGGCGGCTGCATACGCTTGATCCGGCTACCTGCCCATTCGAC
CACCAAGCGAAACATCGCATCGAGCGAGCACGTACTCGGATGGAAGCCGGTCTTGTCGATCAGGATGATC
TGGACGAAGAGCATCAGGGGCTCGCGCCAGCCGAACTGTTCGCCAGGCTCAAGGCGCGCATGCCCGACGG
CGAGGATCTCGTCGTGACCCATGGCGATGCCTGCTTGCCGAATATCATGGTGGAAAATGGCCGCTTTTCT
GGATTCATCGACTGTGGCCGGCTGGGTGTGGCGGACCGCTATCAGGACATAGCGTTGGCTACCCGTGATA
TTGCTGAAGAGCTTGGCGGCGAATGGGCTGACCGCTTCCTCGTGCTTTACGGTATCGCCGCTCCCGATTC
GCAGCGCATCGCCTTCTATCGCCTTCTTGACGAGTTCTTCTGAGCGGGACTCTGGGGTTCGAAATGACCG
ACCAAGCGACGCCCAACCTGCCATCACGAGATTTCGATTCCACCGCCGCCTTCTATGAAAGGTTGGGCTT
CGGAATCGTTTTCCGGGACGCCGGCTGGATGATCCTCCAGCGCGGGGATCTCATGCTGGAGTTCTTCGCC
CACCCCAACTTGTTTATTGCAGCTTATAATGGTTACAAATAAAGCAATAGCATCACAAATTTCACAAATA
AAGCATTTTTTTCACTGCATTCTAGTTGTGGTTTGTCCAAACTCATCAATGTATCTTATCATGTCTGTAT
ACCGTCGACCTCTAGCTAGAGCTTGGCGTAATCATGGTCATAGCTGTTTCCTGTGTGAAATTGTTATCCG
CTCACAATTCCACACAACATACGAGCCGGAAGCATAAAGTGTAAAGCCTGGGGTGCCTAATGAGTGAGCT
AACTCACATTAATTGCGTTGCGCTCACTGCCCGCTTTCCAGTCGGGAAACCTGTCGTGCCAGCTGCATTA
ATGAATCGGCCAACGCGCGGGGAGAGGCGGTTTGCGTATTGGGCGCTCTTCCGCTTCCTCGCTCACTGAC
TCGCTGCGCTCGGTCGTTCGGCTGCGGCGAGCGGTATCAGCTCACTCAAAGGCGGTAATACGGTTATCCA
CAGAATCAGGGGATAACGCAGGAAAGAACATGTGAGCAAAAGGCCAGCAAAAGGCCAGGAACCGTAAAAA
GGCCGCGTTGCTGGCGTTTTTCCATAGGCTCCGCCCCCCTGACGAGCATCACAAAAATCGACGCTCAAGT
CAGAGGTGGCGAAACCCGACAGGACTATAAAGATACCAGGCGTTTCCCCCTGGAAGCTCCCTCGTGCGCT
CTCCTGTTCCGACCCTGCCGCTTACCGGATACCTGTCCGCCTTTCTCCCTTCGGGAAGCGTGGCGCTTTC
TCATAGCTCACGCTGTAGGTATCTCAGTTCGGTGTAGGTCGTTCGCTCCAAGCTGGGCTGTGTGCACGAA
CCCCCCGTTCAGCCCGACCGCTGCGCCTTATCCGGTAACTATCGTCTTGAGTCCAACCCGGTAAGACACG
ACTTATCGCCACTGGCAGCAGCCACTGGTAACAGGATTAGCAGAGCGAGGTATGTAGGCGGTGCTACAGA
GTTCTTGAAGTGGTGGCCTAACTACGGCTACACTAGAAGAACAGTATTTGGTATCTGCGCTCTGCTGAAG
CCAGTTACCTTCGGAAAAAGAGTTGGTAGCTCTTGATCCGGCAAACAAACCACCGCTGGTAGCGGTGGTT
TTTTTGTTTGCAAGCAGCAGATTACGCGCAGAAAAAAAGGATCTCAAGAAGATCCTTTGATCTTTTCTAC
GGGGTCTGACGCTCAGTGGAACGAAAACTCACGTTAAGGGATTTTGGTCATGAGATTATCAAAAAGGATC
TTCACCTAGATCCTTTTAAATTAAAAATGAAGTTTTAAATCAATCTAAAGTATATATGAGTAAACTTGGT
CTGACAGTTACCAATGCTTAATCAGTGAGGCACCTATCTCAGCGATCTGTCTATTTCGTTCATCCATAGT
TGCCTGACTCCCCGTCGTGTAGATAACTACGATACGGGAGGGCTTACCATCTGGCCCCAGTGCTGCAATG
ATACCGCGAGACCCACGCTCACCGGCTCCAGATTTATCAGCAATAAACCAGCCAGCCGGAAGGGCCGAGC
GCAGAAGTGGTCCTGCAACTTTATCCGCCTCCATCCAGTCTATTAATTGTTGCCGGGAAGCTAGAGTAAG
TAGTTCGCCAGTTAATAGTTTGCGCAACGTTGTTGCCATTGCTACAGGCATCGTGGTGTCACGCTCGTCG
TTTGGTATGGCTTCATTCAGCTCCGGTTCCCAACGATCAAGGCGAGTTACATGATCCCCCATGTTGTGCA
AAAAAGCGGTTAGCTCCTTCGGTCCTCCGATCGTTGTCAGAAGTAAGTTGGCCGCAGTGTTATCACTCAT
GGTTATGGCAGCACTGCATAATTCTCTTACTGTCATGCCATCCGTAAGATGCTTTTCTGTGACTGGTGAG
TACTCAACCAAGTCATTCTGAGAATAGTGTATGCGGCGACCGAGTTGCTCTTGCCCGGCGTCAATACGGG
ATAATACCGCGCCACATAGCAGAACTTTAAAAGTGCTCATCATTGGAAAACGTTCTTCGGGGCGAAAACT
CTCAAGGATCTTACCGCTGTTGAGATCCAGTTCGATGTAACCCACTCGTGCACCCAACTGATCTTCAGCA
TCTTTTACTTTCACCAGCGTTTCTGGGTGAGCAAAAACAGGAAGGCAAAATGCCGCAAAAAAGGGAATAA
GGGCGACACGGAAATGTTGAATACTCATACTCTTCCTTTTTCAATATTATTGAAGCATTTATCAGGGTTA
TTGTCTCATGAGCGGATACATATTTGAATGTATTTAGAAAAATAAACAAATAGGGGTTCCGCGCACATTT
CCCCGAAAAGTGCCACCTGACGTC
